Addgene plasmid #99728: pT7T3D-PacI-Tmeff2
Purpose: to make in situ RNA probes for Tmeff2
Depositing lab: Mengsheng Qiu. Depositing organization: Hangzhou Normal University. Publication: Tmeff2 is expressed in differentiating oligodendrocytes but dispensable for their differentiation in vivo. Huang H, Teng P, Mei R, Yang A, Zhang Z, Zhao X, Qiu M. Sci Rep. 2017 Mar 23;7(1):337. doi: 10.1038/s41598-017-00407-1. PubMed 28336932.
Backbone
  Vector backbone: pT7T3D-PacI
  Vector type: in situ probe
Growth in bacteria
  Bacterial resistance: Ampicillin, 50 μg/mL
  Growth temperature: 37°C
  Growth strain: DH5alpha
  Copy number: High Copy
Gene/Insert
  Gene/Insert name: Tmeff2
  Species: M. musculus (mouse)
  Insert size (bp): 767
  Entrez Gene: Tmeff2 (a.k.a. 4832418D20Rik, 7630402F16Rik, TR-2)
  Cloning method: Restriction Enzyme; 5′ cloning site NotI (unknown if destroyed); 3′ cloning site XhoI (unknown if destroyed)
  Sequencing primers: 5′ T3; 3′ T7
Terms and licenses: Academic/Nonprofit Terms; Industry Terms: Not Available to Industry
Depositor comments: Plasmid contains bp 474-1125 of Tmeff2 for synthesis of in situ RNA probe.
How to cite: pT7T3D-PacI-Tmeff2 was a gift from Mengsheng Qiu (Addgene plasmid # 99728 ; http://n2t.net/addgene:99728 ; RRID:Addgene_99728)
