[The description below was written by a language model from this plasmid's Addgene catalogue record and pLannotate feature annotations shown in this document.]
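Description:
pT7T3D-PacI-Tmeff2 is a small (about 3.6 kb) bacterial in vitro transcription plasmid built on the pT7T3D-PacI backbone and intended as a template for making RNA probes for in situ hybridization against mouse Tmeff2. It is propagated in E. coli as a high-copy plasmid through a ColE1/pUC-type origin and selected with ampicillin via the β-lactamase gene and its own promoter. An f1 phage origin is also present, which in principle allows single-stranded DNA production. Remnants of the lac region (lacZα fragment, lac promoter and operator, CAP binding site, and a short lacI fragment) flank the cloning site, as is typical of pUC-derived cloning vectors.

The payload is a partial mouse Tmeff2 cDNA cloned between NotI and XhoI. The catalogue lists the insert as 767 bp, while the depositor comment specifies nucleotides 474–1125 of Tmeff2. The annotated coding match spans roughly 650 bp, which agrees more closely with the latter. The annotation tool labelled this region by similarity to the human TMEFF2 protein, but the record states the insert is of mouse origin. The fragment sits between convergent bacteriophage promoters: a T3 promoter upstream, reading in the same direction as the annotated coding sequence, and a T7 promoter downstream on the opposite strand. From this layout, T7 polymerase would be expected to yield the antisense strand that detects the mRNA and T3 polymerase the sense control, although the record itself does not state which polymerase is used for which probe. There is no eukaryotic promoter or expression cassette. The construct was used to examine Tmeff2 expression in differentiating oligodendrocytes.
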