Features (pLannotate 1.2.2; 12 found; start..end, strand, type, name):
      5..159     -  CDS            lacZα (fragment): LacZα fragment of β-galactosidase; lacZ fragment
    169..187     +  promoter       T3 promoter: promoter for bacteriophage T3 RNA polymerase
    207..854     +  CDS            TMEFF2 (fragment): TEFF2_HUMAN - Also known as HPP1, TENB2, TPEF. Experimental evidence at protein level: Swiss-Prot protein existence level 1. May be a survival factor for hippocampal and mesencephalic neurons. The shedded form up-regulates cancer cell proliferation, probably by promoting ERK1/2 phosphorylation. From Homo sapiens (Human).
    987..1005    -  promoter       T7 promoter: promoter for bacteriophage T7 RNA polymerase
   1043..1059    -  protein_bind   lac operator: The lac repressor binds to the lac operator to inhibit transcription in E. coli. This inhibition can be relieved by adding lactose or isopropyl-β-D-thiogalactopyranoside (IPTG). lac repressor encoded by lacI
   1067..1097    -  promoter       lac promoter: promoter for the E. coli lac operon
   1112..1133    -  protein_bind   CAP binding site: CAP binding activates transcription in the presence of cAMP. E. coli catabolite activator protein
   1146..1238    -  CDS            lacI (fragment): lac repressor; lacI; The lac repressor binds to the lac operator to inhibit transcription in E. coli. This inhibition can be relieved by adding lactose or isopropyl-β-D-thiogalactopyranoside (IPTG).
   1421..2009    -  rep_origin     ori: high-copy-number ColE1/pMB1/pBR322/pUC origin of replication
   2180..3040    -  CDS            AmpR: β-lactamase; bla; confers resistance to ampicillin, carbenicillin, and related antibiotics
   3041..3145    -  promoter       AmpR promoter: bla
   3198..3626    -  rep_origin     f1 ori (sequence partly withheld): f1 bacteriophage origin of replication; arrow indicates direction of (+) strand synthesis
>Addgene plasmid #99728 | pT7T3D-PacI-Tmeff2 | addgene full sequence | sequence record 200430 | Addgene NGS Result
CCCATTCGCCATTCAGGCTGCGCAACTGTTGGGAAGGGCGATCGGTGCGGGCCTCTTCGCTATTACGCCA
GCTGGCGAAAGGGGGATGTGCTGCAAGGCGATTAAGTTGGGTAACGCCAGGGTTTTCCCAGTCACGACGT
TGTAAAACGACGGCCAGTGCCAAGCTAAAATTAACCCTCACTAAAGGGAATAAGCTTGCGGCCGCGACAT
CCACCTGTGACATTTGCCAGTTTGGGGCAGAGTGTGATGAAGATGCTGAGGATGTCTGGTGTGTGTGCAA
CATAGACTGTTCTCAAACCAACTTCAATCCCCTCTGTGCTTCTGATGGGAAATCTTATGATAATGCATGT
CAAATCAAAGAAGCGTCATGTCAGAAACAGGAGAAAATTGAAGTCATGTCTCTGGGTCGATGTCAAGATA
ACACAACTACAACCACTAAATCTGAAGATGGGCATTATGCAAGAACAGATTATGCAGAGAATGCTAACAA
ATTAGAAGAAAGTGCCAGAGAACACCACATACCTTGCCCAGAACATTATAATGGTTTCTGCATGCATGGG
AAGTGTGAACACTCCATCAATATGCAGGAGCCATCTTGCAGATGCGATGCTGGTTACACTGGTCAACACT
GTGAAAAGAAGGACTACAGTGTTCTCTACGTTGTTCCTGGCCCTGTCCGGTTCCAGTACGTCTTGATTGC
AGCTGTGATTGGAACAATTCAGATTGCTGTCATCTGCGTGGTGGTCCTCTGCATCACAAGGAAATGCCCC
AGAAGCAACAGAATTCACAGACAGAAGCAAAATACAGGGCACTACAGTTCAGACAACACAACAAGAGCAT
CCACACGGTTAATCTAGAGGGAGCATGTTTCCCAGTGGCCGGACAACCAACAGCTTGGACTACACAATAC
AGTATTAGAGACAAAAGAATAAGACAAGATCTACACATGTTGCCTTGCGTTTGTGGTAATCTCGAGGGCC
AAATTCCCTATAGTGAGTCGTATTAAATTCGTAATCATGTCATAGCTGTTTCCTGTGTGAAATTGTTATC
CGCTCACAATTCCACACAACATACGAGCCGGAAGCATAAAGTGTAAAGCCTGGGGTGCCTAATGAGTGAG
CTAACTCACATTAATTGCGTTGCGCTCACTGCCCGCTTTCCAGTCGGGAAACCTGTCGTGCCAGCTGCAT
TAATGAATCGGCCAACGCGCGGGGAGAGGCGGTTTGCGTATTGGGCGCTCTTCCGCTTCCTCGCTCACTG
ACTCGCTGCGCTCGGTCGTTCGGCTGCGGCGAGCGGTATCAGCTCACTCAAAGGCGGTAATACGGTTATC
CACAGAATCAGGGGATAACGCAGGAAAGAACATGTGAGCAAAAGGCCAGCAAAAGGCCAGGAACCGTAAA
AAGGCCGCGTTGCTGGCGTTTTTCCATAGGCTCCGCCCCCCTGACGAGCATCACAAAAATCGACGCTCAA
GTCAGAGGTGGCGAAACCCGACAGGACTATAAAGATACCAGGCGTTTCCCCCTGGAAGCTCCCTCGTGCG
CTCTCCTGTTCCGACCCTGCCGCTTACCGGATACCTGTCCGCCTTTCTCCCTTCGGGAAGCGTGGCGCTT
TCTCATAGCTCACGCTGTAGGTATCTCAGTTCGGTGTAGGTCGTTCGCTCCAAGCTGGGCTGTGTGCACG
AACCCCCCGTTCAGCCCGACCGCTGCGCCTTATCCGGTAACTATCGTCTTGAGTCCAACCCGGTAAGACA
CGACTTATCGCCACTGGCAGCAGCCACTGGTAACAGGATTAGCAGAGCGAGGTATGTAGGCGGTGCTACA
GAGTTCTTGAAGTGGTGGCCTAACTACGGCTACACTAGAAGAACAGTATTTGGTATCTGCGCTCTGCTGA
AGCCAGTTACCTTCGGAAAAAGAGTTGGTAGCTCTTGATCCGGCAAACAAACCACCGCTGGTAGCGGTGG
TTTTTTTGTTTGCAAGCAGCAGATTACGCGCAGAAAAAAAGGATCTCAAGAAGATCCTTTGATCTTTTCT
ACGGGGTCTGACGCTCAGTGGAACGAAAACTCACGTTAAGGGATTTTGGTCATGAGATTATCAAAAAGGA
TCTTCACCTAGATCCTTTTAAATTAAAAATGAAGTTTTAAATCAATCTAAAGTATATATGAGTAAACTTG
GTCTGACAGTTACCAATGCTTAATCAGTGAGGCACCTATCTCAGCGATCTGTCTATTTCGTTCATCCATA
GTTGCCTGACTCCCCGTCGTGTAGATAACTATGATACGGGAGGGCTTACCATCTGGCCCCAGTGCTGCAA
TGATACCGCGAGACCCACGCTCACCGGCTCCAGATTTATCAGCAATAAACCAGCCAGCCGGAAGGGCCGA
GCGCAGAAGTGGTCCTGCAACTTTATCCGCCTCCATCCAGTCTATTAATTGTTGCCGGGAAGCTAGAGTA
AGTAGTTCGCCAGTTAATAGTTTGCGCAACGTTGTTGCCATTGCTACAGGCATCGTGGTGTCACGCTCGT
CGTTTGGTATGGCTTCATTCAGCTCCGGTTCCCAACGATCAAGGCGAGTTACATGATCCCCCATGTTGTG
CAAAAAAGCGGTTAGCTCCTTCGGTCCTCCGATCGTTGTCAGAAGTAAGTTGGCCGCAGTGTTATCACTC
ATGGTTATGGCAGCACTGCATAATTCTCTTACTGTCATGCCATCCGTAAGATGCTTTTCTGTGACTGGTG
AGTACTCAACCAAGTCATTCTGAGAATAGTGTATGCGGCGACCGAGTTGCTCTTGCCCGGCGTCAATACG
GGATAATACCGCGCCACATAGCAGAACTTTAAAAGTGCTCATCATTGGAAAACGTTCTTCGGGGCGAAAA
CTCTCAAGGATCTTACCGCTGTTGAGATCCAGTTCGATGTAACCCACTCGTGCACCCAACTGATCTTCAG
CATCTTTTACTTTCACCAGCGTTTCTGGGTGAGCAAAAACAGGAAGGCAAAATGCCGCAAAAAAGGGAAT
AAGGGCGACACGGAAATGTTGAATACTCATACTCTTCCTTTTTCAATATTATTGAAGCATTTATCAGGGT
TATTGTCTCATGAGCGGATACATATTTGAATGTATTTAGAAAAATAAACAAATAGGGGTTCCGCGCACAT
TTCCCCGAAAAGTGCCACCTAAATTGTAAGCGTTAATATTTTGTTAAAATTCGCGTTAAATTTTTGTTAA
ATCAGCTCATTTTTTAACCAATAGGCCGAAATCGGCAAAATCCCTTATAAATCAAAAGAATAGACCGAGA
TAGGGT
[37 nt withheld, positions 3297-3333]
AAAGAACGTGGACTCCAACGTCAAAGG
[49 nt withheld, positions 3361-3409]
T
[91 nt withheld, positions 3411-3501]
G
[124 nt withheld, positions 3503-3626]
